>Addgene plasmid #231498 | pcDNA3.1-TurboID-TM | addgene full sequence | sequence record 458079 | Addgene NGS Result
GACGGATCGGGAGATCTCCCGATCCCCTATGGTGCACTCTCAGTACAATCTGCTCTGATGCCGCATAGTT
AAGCCAGTATCTGCTCCCTGCTTGTGTGTTGGAGGTCGCTGAGTAGTGCGCGAGCAAAATTTAAGCTACA
ACAAGGCAAGGCTTGACCGACAATTGCATGAAGAATCTGCTTAGGGTTAGGCGTTTTGCGCTGCTTCGCG
ATGTACGGGCCAGATATACGCGTTGACATTGATTATTGACTAGTTATTAATAGTAATCAATTACGGGGTC
ATTAGTTCATAGCCCATATATGGAGTTCCGCGTTACATAACTTACGGTAAATGGCCCGCCTGGCTGACCG
CCCAACGACCCCCGCCCATTGACGTCAATAATGACGTATGTTCCCATAGTAACGCCAATAGGGACTTTCC
ATTGACGTCAATGGGTGGAGTATTTACGGTAAACTGCCCACTTGGCAGTACATCAAGTGTATCATATGCC
AAGTACGCCCCCTATTGACGTCAATGACGGTAAATGGCCCGCCTGGCATTATGCCCAGTACATGACCTTA
TGGGACTTTCCTACTTGGCAGTACATCTACGTATTAGTCATCGCTATTACCATGGTGATGCGGTTTTGGC
AGTACATCAATGGGCGTGGATAGCGGTTTGACTCACGGGGATTTCCAAGTCTCCACCCCATTGACGTCAA
TGGGAGTTTGTTTTGGCACCAAAATCAACGGGACTTTCCAAAATGTCGTAACAACTCCGCCCCATTGACG
CAAATGGGCGGTAGGCGTGTACGGTGGGAGGTCTATATAAGCAGAGCTCTCTGGCTAACTAGAGAACCCA
CTGCTTACTGGCTTATCGAAATTAATACGACTCACTATAGGGAGACCCAAGCTTATGGAGACAGACACAC
TCCTGCTATGGGTACTGCTGCTCTGGGTTCCAGGTTCCACTGGTGACTATCCATATGATGTTCCAGATTA
TGCTAAAGACAATACTGTGCCTCTGAAGCTGATCGCTCTCCTGGCTAATGGCGAGTTCCATAGTGGCGAA
CAGCTGGGAGAAACCCTGGGCATGTCCAGGGCCGCTATCAACAAGCACATTCAGACTCTGCGCGACTGGG
GCGTGGACGTGTTCACCGTGCCCGGAAAGGGCTACTCTCTGCCCGAGCCTATCCCGCTGCTGAACGCTAA
ACAGATTCTGGGACAGCTGGACGGCGGGAGCGTGGCAGTCCTGCCTGTGGTCGACTCCACCAATCAGTAC
CTGCTGGATCGAATCGGCGAGCTGAAGAGTGGGGATGCTTGCATTGCAGAATATCAGCAGGCAGGGAGAG
GAAGCAGAGGGAGGAAATGGTTCTCTCCTTTTGGAGCTAACCTGTACCTGAGTATGTTTTGGCGCCTGAA
GCGGGGACCAGCAGCAATCGGCCTGGGCCCGGTCATCGGAATTGTCATGGCAGAAGCGCTGCGAAAGCTG
GGAGCAGACAAGGTGCGAGTCAAATGGCCCAATGACCTGTATCTGCAGGATAGAAAGCTGGCAGGCATCC
TGGTGGAGCTGGCCGGAATAACAGGCGATGCTGCACAGATCGTCATTGGCGCCGGGATTAACGTGGCTAT
GAGGCGCGTGGAGGAAAGCGTGGTCAATCAGGGCTGGATCACACTGCAGGAAGCAGGGATTAACCTGGAC
AGGAATACTCTGGCCGCTACGCTGATCCGAGAGCTGCGGGCAGCCCTGGAACTGTTCGAGCAGGAAGGCC
TGGCTCCATATCTGCCACGGTGGGAGAAGCTGGATAACTTCATCAATAGACCCGTGAAGCTGATCATTGG
GGACAAAGAGATTTTCGGGATTAGCCGGGGGATTGATAAACAGGGAGCCCTGCTGCTGGAACAGGACGGA
GTTATCAAACCCTGGATGGGCGGAGAAATCAGTCTGCGGTCTGCCGAAAAGGAACAAAAACTCATCTCAG
AAGAGGATCTGAATGCTGTGGGCCAGGACACGCAGGAGGTCATCGTGGTGCCACACTCCTTGCCCTTTAA
GGTGGTGGTGATCTCAGCCATCCTGGCCCTGGTGGTGCTCACCATCATCTCCCTTATCATCCTCATCATG
CTTTGGCAGAAGAAGCCACGTTAGTAGTCTAGAGGGCCCTATTCTATAGTGTCACCTAAATGCTAGAGCT
CGCTGATCAGCCTCGACTGTGCCTTCTAGTTGCCAGCCATCTGTTGTTTGCCCCTCCCCCGTGCCTTCCT
TGACCCTGGAAGGTGCCACTCCCACTGTCCTTTCCTAATAAAATGAGGAAATTGCATCGCATTGTCTGAG
TAGGTGTCATTCTATTCTGGGGGGTGGGGTGGGGCAGGACAGCAAGGGGGAGGATTGGGAAGACAATAGC
AGGCATGCTGGGGATGCGGTGGGCTCTATGGCTTCTGAGGCGGAAAGAACCAGCTGGGGCTCTAGGGGGT
ATCCCC
[124 nt withheld, positions 2457-2580]
C
[91 nt withheld, positions 2582-2672]
A
[49 nt withheld, positions 2674-2722]
CCTTTGACGTTGGAGTCCACGTTCTTT
[37 nt withheld, positions 2750-2786]
ACCCTATCTCGGTCTATTCTTTTGATTTATAAGGGATTTTGCCGATTTCGGCCTATTGGTTAAAAAATGA
GCTGATTTAACAAAAATTTAACGCGAATTAATTCTGTGGAATGTGTGTCAGTTAGGGTGTGGAAAGTCCC
CAGGCTCCCCAGCAGGCAGAAGTATGCAAAGCATGCATCTCAATTAGTCAGCAACCAGGTGTGGAAAGTC
CCCAGGCTCCCCAGCAGGCAGAAGTATGCAAAGCATGCATCTCAATTAGTCAGCAACCATAGTCCCGCCC
CTAACTCCGCCCATCCCGCCCCTAACTCCGCCCAGTTCCGCCCATTCTCCGCCCCATGGCTGACTAATTT
TTTTTATTTATGCAGAGGCCGAGGCCGCCTCTGCCTCTGAGCTATTCCAGAAGTAGTGAGGAGGCTTTTT
TGGAGGCCTAGGCTTTTGCAAAAAGCTCCCGGAGCTTGTATATCCATTTTCGGATCTGATCAAGAGACAG
GATGAGGATCGTTTCGCATGATTGAACAAGATGGATTGCACGCAGGTTCTCCGGCCGCTTGGGTGGAGAG
GCTATTCGGCTATGACTGGGCACAACAGACAATCGGCTGCTCTGATGCCGCCGTGTTCCGGCTGTCAGCG
CAGGGGCGCCCGGTTCTTTTTGTCAAGACCGACCTGTCCGGTGCCCTGAATGAACTGCAGGACGAGGCAG
CGCGGCTATCGTGGCTGGCCACGACGGGCGTTCCTTGCGCAGCTGTGCTCGACGTTGTCACTGAAGCGGG
AAGGGACTGGCTGCTATTGGGCGAAGTGCCGGGGCAGGATCTCCTGTCATCTCACCTTGCTCCTGCCGAG
AAAGTATCCATCATGGCTGATGCAATGCGGCGGCTGCATACGCTTGATCCGGCTACCTGCCCATTCGACC
ACCAAGCGAAACATCGCATCGAGCGAGCACGTACTCGGATGGAAGCCGGTCTTGTCGATCAGGATGATCT
GGACGAAGAGCATCAGGGGCTCGCGCCAGCCGAACTGTTCGCCAGGCTCAAGGCGCGCATGCCCGACGGC
GAGGATCTCGTCGTGACCCATGGCGATGCCTGCTTGCCGAATATCATGGTGGAAAATGGCCGCTTTTCTG
GATTCATCGACTGTGGCCGGCTGGGTGTGGCGGACCGCTATCAGGACATAGCGTTGGCTACCCGTGATAT
TGCTGAAGAGCTTGGCGGCGAATGGGCTGACCGCTTCCTCGTGCTTTACGGTATCGCCGCTCCCGATTCG
CAGCGCATCGCCTTCTATCGCCTTCTTGACGAGTTCTTCTGAGCGGGACTCTGGGGTTCGAAATGACCGA
CCAAGCGACGCCCAACCTGCCATCACGAGATTTCGATTCCACCGCCGCCTTCTATGAAAGGTTGGGCTTC
GGAATCGTTTTCCGGGACGCCGGCTGGATGATCCTCCAGCGCGGGGATCTCATGCTGGAGTTCTTCGCCC
ACCCCAACTTGTTTATTGCAGCTTATAATGGTTACAAATAAAGCAATAGCATCACAAATTTCACAAATAA
AGCATTTTTTTCACTGCATTCTAGTTGTGGTTTGTCCAAACTCATCAATGTATCTTATCATGTCTGTATA
CCGTCGACCTCTAGCTAGAGCTTGGCGTAATCATGGTCATAGCTGTTTCCTGTGTGAAATTGTTATCCGC
TCACAATTCCACACAACATACGAGCCGGAAGCATAAAGTGTAAAGCCTGGGGTGCCTAATGAGTGAGCTA
ACTCACATTAATTGCGTTGCGCTCACTGCCCGCTTTCCAGTCGGGAAACCTGTCGTGCCAGCTGCATTAA
TGAATCGGCCAACGCGCGGGGAGAGGCGGTTTGCGTATTGGGCGCTCTTCCGCTTCCTCGCTCACTGACT
CGCTGCGCTCGGTCGTTCGGCTGCGGCGAGCGGTATCAGCTCACTCAAAGGCGGTAATACGGTTATCCAC
AGAATCAGGGGATAACGCAGGAAAGAACATGTGAGCAAAAGGCCAGCAAAAGGCCAGGAACCGTAAAAAG
GCCGCGTTGCTGGCGTTTTTCCATAGGCTCCGCCCCCCTGACGAGCATCACAAAAATCGACGCTCAAGTC
AGAGGTGGCGAAACCCGACAGGACTATAAAGATACCAGGCGTTTCCCCCTGGAAGCTCCCTCGTGCGCTC
TCCTGTTCCGACCCTGCCGCTTACCGGATACCTGTCCGCCTTTCTCCCTTCGGGAAGCGTGGCGCTTTCT
CATAGCTCACGCTGTAGGTATCTCAGTTCGGTGTAGGTCGTTCGCTCCAAGCTGGGCTGTGTGCACGAAC
CCCCCGTTCAGCCCGACCGCTGCGCCTTATCCGGTAACTATCGTCTTGAGTCCAACCCGGTAAGACACGA
CTTATCGCCACTGGCAGCAGCCACTGGTAACAGGATTAGCAGAGCGAGGTATGTAGGCGGTGCTACAGAG
TTCTTGAAGTGGTGGCCTAACTACGGCTACACTAGAAGAACAGTATTTGGTATCTGCGCTCTGCTGAAGC
CAGTTACCTTCGGAAAAAGAGTTGGTAGCTCTTGATCCGGCAAACAAACCACCGCTGGTAGCGGTGGTTT
TTTTGTTTGCAAGCAGCAGATTACGCGCAGAAAAAAAGGATCTCAAGAAGATCCTTTGATCTTTTCTACG
GGGTCTGACGCTCAGTGGAACGAAAACTCACGTTAAGGGATTTTGGTCATGAGATTATCAAAAAGGATCT
TCACCTAGATCCTTTTAAATTAAAAATGAAGTTTTAAATCAATCTAAAGTATATATGAGTAAACTTGGTC
TGACAGTTACCAATGCTTAATCAGTGAGGCACCTATCTCAGCGATCTGTCTATTTCGTTCATCCATAGTT
GCCTGACTCCCCGTCGTGTAGATAACTACGATACGGGAGGGCTTACCATCTGGCCCCAGTGCTGCAATGA
TACCGCGAGACCCACGCTCACCGGCTCCAGATTTATCAGCAATAAACCAGCCAGCCGGAAGGGCCGAGCG
CAGAAGTGGTCCTGCAACTTTATCCGCCTCCATCCAGTCTATTAATTGTTGCCGGGAAGCTAGAGTAAGT
AGTTCGCCAGTTAATAGTTTGCGCAACGTTGTTGCCATTGCTACAGGCATCGTGGTGTCACGCTCGTCGT
TTGGTATGGCTTCATTCAGCTCCGGTTCCCAACGATCAAGGCGAGTTACATGATCCCCCATGTTGTGCAA
AAAAGCGGTTAGCTCCTTCGGTCCTCCGATCGTTGTCAGAAGTAAGTTGGCCGCAGTGTTATCACTCATG
GTTATGGCAGCACTGCATAATTCTCTTACTGTCATGCCATCCGTAAGATGCTTTTCTGTGACTGGTGAGT
ACTCAACCAAGTCATTCTGAGAATAGTGTATGCGGCGACCGAGTTGCTCTTGCCCGGCGTCAATACGGGA
TAATACCGCGCCACATAGCAGAACTTTAAAAGTGCTCATCATTGGAAAACGTTCTTCGGGGCGAAAACTC
TCAAGGATCTTACCGCTGTTGAGATCCAGTTCGATGTAACCCACTCGTGCACCCAACTGATCTTCAGCAT
CTTTTACTTTCACCAGCGTTTCTGGGTGAGCAAAAACAGGAAGGCAAAATGCCGCAAAAAAGGGAATAAG
GGCGACACGGAAATGTTGAATACTCATACTCTTCCTTTTTCAATATTATTGAAGCATTTATCAGGGTTAT
TGTCTCATGAGCGGATACATATTTGAATGTATTTAGAAAAATAAACAAATAGGGGTTCCGCGCACATTTC
CCCGAAAAGTGCCACCTGACGTC
Features (pLannotate 1.2.2; 24 found; start..end, strand, type, name):
     28..80      -  misc_feature   bom (fragment): basis of mobility region from pBR322
    235..614     +  enhancer       CMV enhancer: human cytomegalovirus immediate early enhancer
    615..818     +  promoter       CMV promoter: human cytomegalovirus (CMV) immediate early promoter
    814..847     +  LTR            5' LTR (truncated) (fragment): truncated 5' long terminal repeat (LTR) from HIV-1
    863..881     +  promoter       T7 promoter: promoter for bacteriophage T7 RNA polymerase
    895..957     +  sig_peptide    Igκ leader: leader sequence from mouse immunoglobulin κ light chain
    957..980     +  CDS            3xHA (fragment): three tandem HA epitope tags
    985..1941    +  CDS            TurboID: mutant of the E. coli biotin ligase BioID engineered for improved catalytic efficiency (Branon et al., 2018)
   1975..2121    +  CDS            PDGFRβ TM domain: transmembrane domain from platelet derived growth factor receptor beta
   2143..2161    -  promoter       SP6 promoter: promoter for bacteriophage SP6 RNA polymerase
   2187..2411    +  polyA_signal   bGH poly(A) signal: bovine growth hormone polyadenylation signal
   2415..2436    +  promoter       SV40 promoter (fragment): SV40 enhancer and early promoter
   2457..2885    +  rep_origin     f1 ori (sequence partly withheld): f1 bacteriophage origin of replication; arrow indicates direction of (+) strand synthesis
   2899..3228    +  promoter       SV40 promoter: SV40 enhancer and early promoter
   3294..4085    +  CDS            neo: KKA2_KLEPN - Also known as kan, nptII. Experimental evidence at protein level: Swiss-Prot protein existence level 1. Resistance to kanamycin, neomycin, paromomycin, ribostamycin, butirosin and gentamicin B. From Klebsiella pneumoniae.
   4109..4267    +  CDS            ble (fragment): BLE_KLEPN - Experimental evidence at protein level: Swiss-Prot protein existence level 1. Binding protein with a strong affinity to the bleomycin family of antibiotics. Binds to CL990; an antimitotic-antibiotic compound. From Klebsiella pneumoniae.
   4262..4383    +  polyA_signal   SV40 poly(A) signal: SV40 polyadenylation signal
   4456..4472    -  protein_bind   lac operator: The lac repressor binds to the lac operator to inhibit transcription in E. coli. This inhibition can be relieved by adding lactose or isopropyl-β-D-thiogalactopyranoside (IPTG). lac repressor encoded by lacI
   4480..4510    -  promoter       lac promoter: promoter for the E. coli lac operon
   4525..4546    -  protein_bind   CAP binding site: CAP binding activates transcription in the presence of cAMP. E. coli catabolite activator protein
   4559..4651    -  CDS            lacI (fragment): lac repressor; lacI; The lac repressor binds to the lac operator to inhibit transcription in E. coli. This inhibition can be relieved by adding lactose or isopropyl-β-D-thiogalactopyranoside (IPTG).
   4834..5422    -  rep_origin     ori: high-copy-number ColE1/pMB1/pBR322/pUC origin of replication
   5593..6453    -  CDS            AmpR: β-lactamase; bla; confers resistance to ampicillin, carbenicillin, and related antibiotics
   6454..6558    -  promoter       AmpR promoter: bla
