[The description below was written by a language model from this plasmid's Addgene catalogue record and pLannotate feature annotations shown in this document.]
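Description:
pcDNA3.1-TurboID-TM is a 6,589 nt mammalian expression plasmid built on the pcDNA3.1 backbone and designed to display the proximity-labelling enzyme TurboID on the cell surface. It is propagated in E. coli through a high-copy ColE1/pUC-type origin and selected with ampicillin via the β-lactamase gene. An f1 origin is also present. For selection in mammalian cells the backbone carries a neomycin/kanamycin phosphotransferase gene driven by the SV40 early promoter and terminated by an SV40 polyadenylation signal. Several short annotated fragments (ble, lacI, a truncated HIV-1 LTR segment, bom) appear to be backbone remnants or partial sequence matches rather than functional parts.

The expression cassette uses the human CMV immediate early enhancer and promoter and ends in the bovine growth hormone polyadenylation signal. T7 and SP6 promoters flank the insert. The open reading frame begins with the mouse Igκ light chain leader, which directs the protein into the secretory pathway. This is followed by an HA epitope (annotated as a fragment of a 3xHA element), then TurboID, the engineered high-activity variant of the E. coli biotin ligase, and finally the PDGFRβ transmembrane domain. The catalogue entry also lists a Myc tag, which the feature table does not annotate separately; it may lie in the short gap between TurboID and the transmembrane segment. This arrangement should anchor TurboID in the plasma membrane with the enzyme facing the extracellular space, so that it biotinylates nearby surface and extracellular proteins, while the epitope tags allow its expression and localisation to be checked. The associated publication concerns cell-surface proteomes of astrocytes and neurons, consistent with use of this plasmid for expressing and testing the membrane-tethered TurboID in transfected mammalian cells.
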