Addgene plasmid #231498: pcDNA3.1-TurboID-TM
Depositing lab: Baljit Khakh. Publication: The cell-surface shared proteome of astrocytes and neurons and the molecular foundations of their multicellular interactions. Wu L, Pandey V, Casha VH, Qu Z, Jami-Alahmadi Y, Gradinaru V, Wohlschlegel JA, Khakh BS. Neuron. 2025 Jun 5:S0896-6273(25)00366-6. doi: 10.1016/j.neuron.2025.05.019. PubMed 40499536.
Backbone
  Vector backbone: pcDNA3.1
  Vector type: Mammalian Expression
Growth in bacteria
  Bacterial resistance: Ampicillin, 100 μg/mL
  Growth temperature: 37°C
  Growth strain: DH5alpha
  Copy number: Unknown
Gene/Insert
  Gene/Insert name: TurboID
  Species: Synthetic
  Tag / fusion protein: Igk, HA, Myc, PDGFR-beta transmembrane domain
Terms and licenses: Academic/Nonprofit Terms; Industry Terms: Not Available to Industry
How to cite: pcDNA3.1-TurboID-TM was a gift from Baljit Khakh (Addgene plasmid # 231498 ; http://n2t.net/addgene:231498 ; RRID:Addgene_231498)
